Addgene plasmid #79561: mCherry-CRY2-INPP5E
Purpose: expression of mCherry-tagged CRY2PHR fused to inositol 5-phosphatase domain of human INPP5E with mutated C-terminal CaaX-motif
Depositing lab: Pietro De Camilli & Olof Idevall-Hagren. Depositing organization: Yale University. Publication: Optogenetic control of phosphoinositide metabolism. Idevall-Hagren O, Dickson EJ, Hille B, Toomre DK, De Camilli P. Proc Natl Acad Sci U S A. 2012 Aug 28;109(35):E2316-23. doi: 10.1073/pnas.1211305109. Epub 2012 Jul 30. PubMed 22847441.
Backbone
  Vector backbone: mCherry-CRY2PHR
  Backbone manufacturer: C. Tucker, University of Colorado Denver
  Vector type: Mammalian Expression
Growth in bacteria
  Bacterial resistance: Kanamycin, 50 μg/mL
  Growth temperature: 37°C
  Growth strain: DH5alpha
  Copy number: High Copy
Gene/Insert
  Gene/Insert name: INPP5E (alt name: inositol polyphosphate-5-phosphatase E)
  Species: H. sapiens (human)
  Mutation: C-terminal region, aa 214_644, C641A mutation to delete the C-terminal CAAX box
  Entrez Gene: INPP5E (a.k.a. CORS1, CPD4, JBTS1, MORMS, PPI5PIV, pharbin)
  Promoter: CMV
  Tag / fusion protein: mCherry (N terminal on backbone); CRY2 (photolyase homology region domain of Arabidopsis thaliana cryptochrome 2) (N terminal on backbone)
  Cloning method: Restriction Enzyme; 5′ cloning site PvuI (not destroyed); 3′ cloning site KpnI (not destroyed)
  Sequencing primers: 5′ mCherry-F; 3′ SV40pA-R
Terms and licenses: Academic/Nonprofit Terms; Industry Terms: Not Available to Industry
How to cite: mCherry-CRY2-INPP5E was a gift from Pietro De Camilli & Olof Idevall-Hagren (Addgene plasmid # 79561 ; http://n2t.net/addgene:79561 ; RRID:Addgene_79561)
