[The description below was written by a language model from this plasmid's Addgene catalogue record.]
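Description:
mCherry-CRY2-INPP5E is a mammalian expression plasmid built on the mCherry-CRY2PHR backbone. It is maintained in E. coli as a high-copy plasmid under kanamycin selection. The record gives no feature table, so the origin of replication and any mammalian selection marker are not stated; an SV40 polyadenylation signal downstream of the insert is implied only by the name of the 3′ sequencing primer.

A CMV promoter drives a single three-part fusion protein. At the N terminus is the red fluorescent protein mCherry, followed by CRY2PHR, the photolyase homology region of Arabidopsis thaliana cryptochrome 2; both come from the backbone. The insert, cloned between PvuI and KpnI sites that remain intact, encodes residues 214–644 of human INPP5E (inositol polyphosphate-5-phosphatase E), the C-terminal region containing the inositol 5-phosphatase domain. A C641A substitution disrupts the C-terminal CaaX box, a motif that would normally direct lipid modification and membrane association, so the fusion should not be constitutively membrane-anchored through this motif.

This design suits optogenetic control of phosphoinositide metabolism, the topic of the associated publication. CRY2PHR is generally known to bind its partner CIB1 (typically its N-terminal fragment, CIBN) on blue-light illumination, so when a membrane-targeted CIBN construct is co-expressed, light can recruit the phosphatase to that membrane and trigger acute, local dephosphorylation of 5-phosphorylated inositol lipids. The partner construct is not part of this record. The mCherry tag allows expression and light-induced relocalisation of the fusion to be followed by fluorescence microscopy.
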