>Addgene plasmid #79561 | mCherry-CRY2-INPP5E | addgene partial sequence | sequence record 152194 | SV40pA-R 5'-GAAATTTGTGATGCTATTGC-3'
AGCTGCAATAAACAAGTTAACAACAACAATTGCATTCATTTTATGTTTCAGGTTCAGGGGGAGGTGTGGG
AGGTTTTTTAAAGCAAGTAAAACCTCTACAAATGTGGTATGGCTGATTATGATCAGTTATCTAGATCCGG
TGGATCCCGGGCCCGCGGTACCTCAAGAAACGGAGGCGATGGTGCTGGAGTTCTGACTCTGTAGTGCTTG
CTGCCTCTGAATCTCCTTCGAAATCCGTCTTTTAATTCCTAGTAAGTACAGTTCTCTATCAAATTTGCCA
GCTGCCAACGGAATGTTGTCTCGCCCCGGCCTCACTTTCACCCGGAAGAGGCCATACACAGGGCGGTGGT
CGGACGTCTTGATCCCGGGGCAGGAAGAGTAGCTCACAGGACAGATGTCACCCTTGTGGCGGCTTCTGTA
CAAGACGCGGTCCGTGTATGAGGGCGTCCTCTGCTTGGAGGTGCTGTCGTACGTGTCCTTCCCGATGTCA
AACTTGTATGATGGGAGGAAGTGGATGTCCGGCTCCTGGAAGCCCTTGAAGATGGACCCTTTCCGCATCT
CCCGGATGAGCTGGTCGTGCTGCAGCAGCGCCGGCACGTCCACCACCAGGCCCTGGCACAGGAGGGCGTC
CACGACTGTGCGCCCGCCACTCAGGCGGAAGTTGAAGTCTCCAAACCAGAACACCTCATCGAAGCGGGTG
GTGACGTCCGCTGCGCTGGAGCGATAGGGGTTGGTGTCGGGCACATTTCTGGGCAGGACCAGGGCTTGTA
CAGTCCTGGTGTAGTCCAGCAGCCGCTCCGCCACCTTCCCGTCACCTGAGGTGAAGTGGGACGTGATGAA
GAGGAAGGAAGTGCCAAAAAAGGTGAAGCTGATGCCCAAGGCCCCCTTGGTCTTGATCTGAGACACGATG
CGTGTGGTCACCGTGGAGCACTCCACCTCTGAGCAGAACCAGATGAGGTCCCTGCGGATGAAGAGCGACA
TGTAGAGCACGCCGTGGGCCGCCGAGGACAGCAGCACATAGTGCGGGCCCAGCGTCTCCTGCAGACGAGT
CTCCCACTCCCGCCTGTCAGA
