>Addgene plasmid #79561 | mCherry-CRY2-INPP5E | addgene partial sequence | sequence record 152198 | mCherry-F 5'-ccccgtaatgcagaagaaga-3'
TCTCGAGCGGATGTACCCCGAGGACGGCGCCCTGAAGGGCGAGATCAAGCAGAGGCTGAAGCTGAAGGAC
GGCGGCCACTACGACGCTGAGGTCAAGACCACCTACAAGGCCAAGAAGCCCGTGCAGCTGCCCGGCGCCT
ACAACGTCAACATCAAGTTGGACATCACCTCCCACAACGAGGACTACACCATCGTGGAACAGTACGAACG
CGCCGAGGGCCGCCACTCCACCGGCGGCATGGACGAGCTGTACAAGAGATCTCGAAGCGCGGCCGCGGGA
GCAGGAGGAGCAGCTCGAGCTATGAAGATGGACAAAAAGACTATAGTTTGGTTTAGAAGAGACCTAAGGA
TTGAGGATAATCCTGCATTAGCAGCAGCTGCTCACGAAGGATCTGTTTTTCCTGTCTTCATTTGGTGTCC
TGAAGAAGAAGGACAGTTTTATCCTGGAAGAGCTTCAAGATGGTGGATGAAACAATCACTTGCTCACTTA
TCTCAATCCTTGAAGGCTCTTGGATCTGACCTCACTTTAATCAAAACCCACAACACGATTTCAGCGATCT
TGGATTGTATCCGCGTTACCGGTGCTACAAAAGTCGTCTTTAACCACCTCTATGATCCTGTTTCGTTAGT
TCGGGACCATACCGTAAAGGAGAAGCTGGTGGAACGTGGGATCTCTGTGCAAAGCTACAATGGAGATCTA
TTGTATGAACCGTGGGAGATATACTGCGAAAAGGGCAAACCTTTTACGAGTTTCAATTCTTACTGGAAGA
AATGCTTAGATATGTCGATTGAATCCGTTATGCTTCCTCCTCCTTGGCGGTTGATGCCAATAACTGCAGC
GGCTGAAGCGATTTGGGCGTGTTCGATTGAAGAACTAGGGCTGGAGAATGAGGCCGAGAAACCGAGCAAT
GCGTTGTTAACTAGAGCTTGGTCTCCAGGATGGAGCAATGCTGATAAGTTACTAAATGAGTTCATCGAGA
AGCAGTTGATAGATTATGCAAAGAACAGCAAGAAAGTTGTTGGGAATTCTACTTCACTACTTTCTCCGTA
TCTCCATTTCGGGGAAATAAGCGTC
